Addgene plasmid #44876: pFA6a-link-yomCherry-CaURA3
Purpose: Yeast tagging vector to create gene fusion with yeast optimized mCherry with CaUra3 selection
Depositing lab: Wendell Lim & Kurt Thorn. Depositing organization: University of California, San Francisco (UCSF). Publication: Improved Blue, Green, and Red Fluorescent Protein Tagging Vectors for S. cerevisiae. Lee S, Lim WA, Thorn KS. PLoS One. 2013 Jul 2;8(7):e67902. doi: 10.1371/journal.pone.0067902. Print 2013. PubMed 23844123.
Backbone
  Vector backbone: pFA6a
  Vector type: Yeast Expression
  Selectable markers: URA3
Growth in bacteria
  Bacterial resistance: Ampicillin, 100 μg/mL
  Growth temperature: 37°C
  Growth strain: DH5alpha
  Copy number: Unknown
Gene/Insert
  Gene/Insert name: yomCherry (alt name: Yeast Optimized mCherry)
  Species: Synthetic
Terms and licenses: Academic/Nonprofit Terms; Industry Terms: Not Available to Industry
Depositor comments: This vector is derived from the sequences published in “Optimized cassettes for fluorescent protein tagging in Saccharomyces cerevisiae.” Sheff MA, Thorn KS. Yeast. 2004 Jun;21(8):661-70. These plasmids were generated with funding from an NIGMS Systems Biology Center grant, number P50 GM081879. Please acknowledge this grant if you use these plasmids.
How to cite: pFA6a-link-yomCherry-CaURA3 was a gift from Wendell Lim & Kurt Thorn (Addgene plasmid # 44876 ; http://n2t.net/addgene:44876 ; RRID:Addgene_44876)
