[The description below was written by a language model from this plasmid's Addgene catalogue record and pLannotate feature annotations shown in this document.]
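Description:
pFA6a-link-yomCherry-CaURA3 is a yeast tagging vector built on the pFA6a backbone, designed as a template for creating fusions of a gene of interest to a yeast codon-optimized mCherry (yomCherry). It is not a replicating yeast plasmid: the annotated features include no yeast origin or centromere, only a high-copy ColE1/pUC-type bacterial origin and a β-lactamase gene with its own promoter, so it is propagated in E. coli under ampicillin selection. Short fragments annotated as lacI, rop and bom are remnants of the backbone's cloning-vector ancestry, and SP6 and T7 phage promoters flank the cassette region.

The functional module, which wraps around the origin of the circular 4,894 nt sequence, begins with the mCherry open reading frame. The "link" in the name indicates a linker ahead of the fluorescent protein, although no linker is annotated separately in the feature table. No promoter drives the reporter, consistent with its expression depending on in-frame fusion to a host gene; the S. cerevisiae ADH1 terminator immediately downstream supplies transcription termination for the fusion. Next comes the selection marker, a URA3 coding sequence under the Ashbya gossypii TEF promoter and terminator. The annotation software matched this to the S. cerevisiae orotidine-5'-phosphate decarboxylase, but the catalogue name and purpose identify it as CaURA3; such heterologous markers complement ura3 auxotrophy while limiting recombination with the native locus.

In pFA6a-type vectors, the tag-plus-marker cassette is typically amplified with primers carrying homology to a target locus and integrated by homologous recombination. This gives red fluorescent fusion proteins expressed from the endogenous promoter for localization and imaging studies. The vector derives from an earlier set of optimized fluorescent protein tagging cassettes for S. cerevisiae.
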