Features (pLannotate 1.2.2; 13 found; start..end, strand, type, name):
     18..205     +  terminator     ADH1 terminator: S. cerevisiae ADH1; transcription terminator for the S. cerevisiae alcohol dehydrogenase 1 (ADH1) gene
    280..623     +  promoter       TEF promoter: Ashbya gossypii TEF promoter
    642..1430    +  CDS            URA3: PYRF_YEAST - Experimental evidence at protein level: Swiss-Prot protein existence level 1. From Saccharomyces cerevisiae (strain ATCC 204508 / S288c) (Baker's yeast).
   1442..1639    +  terminator     TEF terminator: Ashbya gossypii TEF terminator
   1747..1765    -  promoter       T7 promoter: promoter for bacteriophage T7 RNA polymerase
   1787..1840    -  CDS            lacI (fragment): lac repressor; lacI; The lac repressor binds to the lac operator to inhibit transcription in E. coli. This inhibition can be relieved by adding lactose or isopropyl-β-D-thiogalactopyranoside (IPTG).
   2023..2611    -  rep_origin     ori: high-copy-number ColE1/pMB1/pBR322/pUC origin of replication
   2782..3642    -  CDS            AmpR: β-lactamase; bla; confers resistance to ampicillin, carbenicillin, and related antibiotics
   3643..3747    -  promoter       AmpR promoter: bla
   3842..3877    +  CDS            rop (fragment): Rop protein, which maintains plasmids at low copy number; rop
   3979..4030    +  misc_feature   bom (fragment): basis of mobility region from pBR322
   4093..4111    +  promoter       SP6 promoter: promoter for bacteriophage SP6 RNA polymerase
   4181..4888    +  CDS            mCherry: mCherry is a basic (constitutively fluorescent) red fluorescent protein published in 2004, derived from Discosoma sp.. It is reported to be a very rapidly-maturing monomer with low acid sensitivity.
>Addgene plasmid #44876 | pFA6a-link-yomCherry-CaURA3 | depositor full sequence | sequence record 62120 | pFA6a-link-yomCherry-CaURA3 sequence 4894 bps
GCGCCACTTCTAAATAAGCGAATTTCTTATGATTTATGATTTTTATTATTAAATAAGTTATAAAAAAAAT
AAGTGTATACAAATTTTAAAGTGACTCTTAGGTTTTAAAACGAAAATTCTTATTCTTGAGTAACTCTTTC
CTGTAGGTCAGGTTGCTTTCTCAGGTATAGTATGAGGTCGCTCTTATTGACCACACCTCTACCGGCAGAT
CCGCTAGGGATAACAGGGTAATATAGATCTGTTTAGCTTGCCTCGTCCCCGCCGGGTCACCCGGCCAGCG
ACATGGAGGCCCAGAATACCCTCCTTGACAGTCTTGACGTGCGCAGCTCAGGGGCATGATGTGACTGTCG
CCCGTACATTTAGCCCATACATCCCCATGTATAATCATTTGCATCCATACATTTTGATGGCCGCACGGCG
CGAAGCAAAAATTACGGCTCCTCGCTGCAGACCTGCGAGCAGGGAAACGCTCCCCTCACAGACGCGTTGA
ATTGTCCCCACGCCGCGCCCCTGTAGAGAAATATAAAAGGTTAGGATTTGCCACTGAGGTTCTTCTTTCA
TATACTTCCTTTTAAAATCTTGCTAGGATACAGTTCTCACATCACATCCGAACATAAACAACCATGACAG
TCAACACTAAGACCTATAGTGAGAGAGCAGAAACTCATGCCTCACCAGTAGCACAGCGATTATTTCGATT
AATGGAACTGAAGAAAACCAATTTATGTGCATCAATTGACGTTGATACCACTAAGGAATTCCTTGAATTA
ATTGATAAATTAGGTCCTTATGTATGCTTAATCAAGACTCATATTGATATAATCAATGATTTTTCCTATG
AATCCACTATTGAACCATTATTAGAACTTTCACGTAAACATCAATTTATGATTTTTGAAGATAGAAAATT
TGCTGATATTGGTAATACCGTAAAGAAACAATATATTGGTGGAGTTTATAAAATTAGTAGTTGGGCAGAT
ATTACCAATGCTCATGGTGTCACTGGGAATGGAGTGGTTGAAGGATTAAAACAGGGAGCTAAAGAAACCA
CCACCAACCAAGAGCCAAGAGGGTTATTGATGTTAGCTGAATTATCATCAGTGGGATCATTAGCATATGG
AGAATATTCTCAAAAAACTGTTGAAATTGCTAAATCCGATAAGGAATTTGTTATTGGATTTATTGCCCAA
CGTGATATGGGTGGCCAAGAAGAAGGATTTGATTGGCTTATTATGACACCTGGAGTTGGATTAGATGATA
AAGGTGATGGATTAGGACAACAATATAGAACTGTTGATGAAGTTGTTAGCACTGGAACTGATATTATCAT
TGTTGGTAGAGGATTGTTTGGTAAAGGAAGAGATCCAGATATTGAAGGTAAAAGGTATAGAAATGCTGGT
TGGAATGCTTATTTGAAAAAGACTGGCCAATTATAATCAGTACTGACAATAAAAAGATTCTTGTTTTCAA
GAACTTGTCATTTGTATAGTTTTTTTATATTGTAGTTGTTCTATTTTAATCAAATGTTAGCGTGATTTAT
ATTTTTTTTCGCCTCGACATCATCTGCCCAGATGCGAAGTTAAGTGCGCAGAAAGTAATATCATGCGTCA
ATCGTATGTGAATGCTGGTCGCTATACTGCTGTCGATTCGATACTAACGCCGCCATCCAGTGTCGAAAAC
GAGCTCGAATTCATCGATGATATCAGATCCACTAGTGGCCTATGCGGCCGCGGATCTGCCGGTCTCCCTA
TAGTGAGTCGTATTAATTTCGATAAGCCAGGTTAACCTGCATTAATGAATCGGCCAACGCGCGGGGAGAG
GCGGTTTGCGTATTGGGCGCTCTTCCGCTTCCTCGCTCACTGACTCGCTGCGCTCGGTCGTTCGGCTGCG
GCGAGCGGTATCAGCTCACTCAAAGGCGGTAATACGGTTATCCACAGAATCAGGGGATAACGCAGGAAAG
AACATGTGAGCAAAAGGCCAGCAAAAGGCCAGGAACCGTAAAAAGGCCGCGTTGCTGGCGTTTTTCCATA
GGCTCCGCCCCCCTGACGAGCATCACAAAAATCGACGCTCAAGTCAGAGGTGGCGAAACCCGACAGGACT
ATAAAGATACCAGGCGTTTCCCCCTGGAAGCTCCCTCGTGCGCTCTCCTGTTCCGACCCTGCCGCTTACC
GGATACCTGTCCGCCTTTCTCCCTTCGGGAAGCGTGGCGCTTTCTCAATGCTCACGCTGTAGGTATCTCA
GTTCGGTGTAGGTCGTTCGCTCCAAGCTGGGCTGTGTGCACGAACCCCCCGTTCAGCCCGACCGCTGCGC
CTTATCCGGTAACTATCGTCTTGAGTCCAACCCGGTAAGACACGACTTATCGCCACTGGCAGCAGCCACT
GGTAACAGGATTAGCAGAGCGAGGTATGTAGGCGGTGCTACAGAGTTCTTGAAGTGGTGGCCTAACTACG
GCTACACTAGAAGGACAGTATTTGGTATCTGCGCTCTGCTGAAGCCAGTTACCTTCGGAAAAAGAGTTGG
TAGCTCTTGATCCGGCAAACAAACCACCGCTGGTAGCGGTGGTTTTTTTGTTTGCAAGCAGCAGATTACG
CGCAGAAAAAAAGGATCTCAAGAAGATCCTTTGATCTTTTCTACGGGGTCTGACGCTCAGTGGAACGAAA
ACTCACGTTAAGGGATTTTGGTCATGAGATTATCAAAAAGGATCTTCACCTAGATCCTTTTAAATTAAAA
ATGAAGTTTTAAATCAATCTAAAGTATATATGAGTAAACTTGGTCTGACAGTTACCAATGCTTAATCAGT
GAGGCACCTATCTCAGCGATCTGTCTATTTCGTTCATCCATAGTTGCCTGACTCCCCGTCGTGTAGATAA
CTACGATACGGGAGGGCTTACCATCTGGCCCCAGTGCTGCAATGATACCGCGAGACCCACGCTCACCGGC
TCCAGATTTATCAGCAATAAACCAGCCAGCCGGAAGGGCCGAGCGCAGAAGTGGTCCTGCAACTTTATCC
GCCTCCATCCAGTCTATTAATTGTTGCCGGGAAGCTAGAGTAAGTAGTTCGCCAGTTAATAGTTTGCGCA
ACGTTGTTGCCATTGCTACAGGCATCGTGGTGTCACGCTCGTCGTTTGGTATGGCTTCATTCAGCTCCGG
TTCCCAACGATCAAGGCGAGTTACATGATCCCCCATGTTGTGCAAAAAAGCGGTTAGCTCCTTCGGTCCT
CCGATCGTTGTCAGAAGTAAGTTGGCCGCAGTGTTATCACTCATGGTTATGGCAGCACTGCATAATTCTC
TTACTGTCATGCCATCCGTAAGATGCTTTTCTGTGACTGGTGAGTACTCAACCAAGTCATTCTGAGAATA
GTGTATGCGGCGACCGAGTTGCTCTTGCCCGGCGTCAATACGGGATAATACCGCGCCACATAGCAGAACT
TTAAAAGTGCTCATCATTGGAAAACGTTCTTCGGGGCGAAAACTCTCAAGGATCTTACCGCTGTTGAGAT
CCAGTTCGATGTAACCCACTCGTGCACCCAACTGATCTTCAGCATCTTTTACTTTCACCAGCGTTTCTGG
GTGAGCAAAAACAGGAAGGCAAAATGCCGCAAAAAAGGGAATAAGGGCGACACGGAAATGTTGAATACTC
ATACTCTTCCTTTTTCAATATTATTGAAGCATTTATCAGGGTTATTGTCTCATGAGCGGATACATATTTG
AATGTATTTAGAAAAATAAACAAATAGGGGTTCCGCGCACATTTCCCCGAAAAGTGCCACCTGACGTCTA
AGAAACCATTATTATCATGACATTAACCTATAAAAATAGGCGTATCACGAGGCCCTTTCGTCTCGCGCGT
TTCGGTGATGACGGTGAAAACCTCTGACACATGCAGCTCCCGGAGACGGTCACAGCTTGTCTGTAAGCGG
ATGCCGGGAGCAGACAAGCCCGTCAGGGCGCGTCAGCGGGTGTTGGCGGGTGTCGGGGCTGGCTTAACTA
TGCGGCATCAGAGCAGATTGTACTGAGAGTGCACCATATGGACATATTGTCGTTAGAACGCGGCTACAAT
TAATACATAACCTTATGTATCATACACATACGATTTAGGTGACACTATAGAACGCGGCCGCCAGCTGAAG
CTTCGTACGCTGCAGGTCGACGGATCGGTGACGGTGCTGGTTTAATTAACATGGTTAGCAAAGGCGAGGA
AGATAACATGGCTATAATCAAAGAGTTTATGAGATTCAAAGTACACATGGAGGGTTCAGTGAATGGTCAT
GAATTTGAAATTGAAGGCGAAGGCGAGGGCAGACCTTACGAAGGAACTCAAACAGCAAAACTTAAGGTAA
CAAAAGGTGGTCCTCTGCCATTCGCCTGGGACATTCTCAGTCCACAATTCATGTACGGTTCTAAAGCGTA
CGTCAAACATCCAGCAGACATTCCAGATTACTTGAAATTGTCTTTTCCAGAAGGCTTTAAGTGGGAAAGA
GTTATGAACTTCGAGGATGGAGGGGTTGTGACCGTTACGCAAGATTCCTCTTTACAAGATGGTGAGTTTA
TCTACAAGGTCAAATTAAGGGGGACTAATTTTCCTTCAGACGGGCCAGTCATGCAGAAAAAGACTATGGG
ATGGGAAGCCTCTTCAGAGAGAATGTATCCTGAAGATGGCGCTCTAAAAGGAGAAATCAAGCAAAGATTG
AAGTTAAAGGACGGAGGTCATTATGATGCAGAAGTAAAAACAACCTATAAAGCTAAAAAGCCAGTTCAAC
TTCCTGGTGCCTACAATGTTAACATCAAGCTAGACATTACATCCCATAATGAAGATTACACTATAGTGGA
ACAGTATGAACGTGCTGAAGGTAGACACAGTACAGGTGGTATGGATGAACTGTACAAGTAAGGC
