>Addgene plasmid #44876 | pFA6a-link-yomCherry-CaURA3 | addgene partial sequence | sequence record 63778 | Sp6 5'-ATTTAGGTGACACTATAG-3'
GGATCGGTGACGGTGCTGGTTTAATTAACATGGTTAGCAAAGGCGAGGAAGATAACATGGCTATAATCAA
AGAGTTTATGAGATTCAAAGTACACATGGAGGGTTCAGTGAATGGTCATGAATTTGAAATTGAAGGCGAA
GGCGAGGGCAGACCTTACGAAGGAACTCAAACAGCAAAACTTAAGGTAACAAAAGGTGGTCCTCTGCCAT
TCGCCTGGGACATTCTCAGTCCACAATTCATGTACGGTTCTAAAGCGTACGTCAAACATCCAGCAGACAT
TCCAGATTACTTGAAATTGTCTTTTCCAGAAGGCTTTAAGTGGGAAAGAGTTATGAACTTCGAGGATGGA
GGGGTTGTGACCGTTACGCAAGATTCCTCTTTACAAGATGGTGAGTTTATCTACAAGGTCAAATTAAGGG
GGACTAATTTTCCTTCAGACGGGCCAGTCATGCAGAAAAAGACTATGGGATGGGAAGCCTCTTCAGAGAG
AATGTATCCTGAAGATGGCGCTCTAAAAGGAGAAATCAAGCAAAGATTGAAGTTAAAGGACGGAGGTCAT
TATGATGCAGAAGTAAAAACAACCTATAAAGCTAAAAAGCCAGTTCAACTTCCTGGTGCCTACAATGTTA
ACATCAAGCTAGACATTACATCCCATAATGAAGATTACACTATAGTGGAACAGTATGAACGTGCTGAAGG
TAGACACAGTACAGGTGGTATGGATGAACTGTACAAGTAAGGCGCGCCACTTCTAAATAAGCGAATTTCT
TATGATTTATGATTTTTATTATTAAATAAGTTATAAAA
