>Addgene plasmid #44876 | pFA6a-link-yomCherry-CaURA3 | addgene partial sequence | sequence record 63794 | T7 5'-TAATACGACTCACTATAGGG-3'
GATCTGATATCATCGATGAATTCGAGCTCGTTTTCGACACTGGATGGCGGCGTTAGTATCGAATCGACAG
CAGTATAGCGACCAGCATTCACATACGATTGACGCATGATATTACTTTCTGCGCACTTAACTTCGCATCT
GGGCAGATGATGTCGAGGCGAAAAAAAATATAAATCACGCTAACATTTGATTAAAATAGAACAACTACAA
TATAAAAAAACTATACAAATGACAAGTTCTTGAAAACAAGAATCTTTTTATTGTCAGTACTGATTATAAT
TGGCCAGTCTTTTTCAAATAAGCATTCCAACCAGCATCTCTATACCTTTTACCTTCAATATCTGGATCTC
TTCCTTTACCAAACAATCCTCTACCAACAATGATAATATCAGTTCCAGTGCTAACAACTTCATCAACAGT
TCTATATTGTTGTCCTAATCCATCACCTTTATCATCTAATCCAACTCCAGGTGTCATAATAAGCCAATCA
AATCCTTCTTCTTGTCCACCCATATCACGTTGGGCAATAAATCCAATAACAAATTCCTTATCGGATTTAG
CAATTTCAACAGTTTTTTGAGAATATTCTCCATATGCTAATGATCCCACTGATGATAATTCAGCTAACAT
CAATAACCCTCTTGGCTCTTGGTTGGTGGTGGTTTCTTTAGCTCCCTGTTTTAATCCTTCAACTACTCCA
TTCCCAGTGACACCATGAGCATTAGTAATATCTGCCCAACTACTAATTTTATAAACTCCACCAATATATT
GTTTCTTCACGGTATTACCAATATCAGCAAATTTTCTATCTTCAAAAATCATAAATTGATGTTTACGTGA
AAGTTCTA
